>Addgene plasmid #68305 | Beta lactamase S68TAG | depositor full sequence | sequence record 123733 | Beta lactamase S68TAG sequence 5187 bps
TTAAGACCCACTTTCACATTTAAGTTGTTTTTCTAATCCGCATATGATCAATTCAAGGCCGAATAAGAAG
GCTGGCTCTGCACCTTGGTGATCAAATAATTCGATAGCTTGTCGTAATAATGGCGGCATACTATCAGTAG
TAGGTGTTTCCCTTTCTTCTTTAGCGACTTGATGCTCTTGATCTTCCAATACGCAACCTAAAGTAAAATG
CCCCACAGCGCTGAGTGCATATAATGCATTCTCTAGTGAAAAACCTTGTTGGCATAAAAAGGCTAATTGA
TTTTCGAGAGTTTCATACTGTTTTTCTGTAGGCCGTGTACCTAAATGTACTTTTGCTCCATCGCGATGAC
TTAGTAAAGCACATCTAAAACTTTTAGCGTTATTACGTAAAAAATCTTGCCAGCTTTCCCCTTCTAAAGG
GCAAAAGTGAGTATGGTGCCTATCTAACATCTCAATGGCTAAGGCGTCGAGCAAAGCCCGCTTATTTTTT
ACATGCCAATACAATGTAGGCTGCTCTACACCTAGCTTCTGGGCGAGTTTACGGGTTGTTAAACCTTCGA
TTCCGACCTCATTAAGCAGCTCTAATGCGCTGTTAATCACTTTACTTTTATCTAATCTGGACATGTCGAA
TATAGACGTCAGTGCGTCCTGCTGATGTGCTCAGTATCTTGTTATCCGCTCACAATGTCAATTGTTATCC
GCTCACAATTCTCGAGTCCCTATCAGTGATAGAGATTGACATCCCTATCAGTGATAGAGATACTGAGCAC
ATCAGCAGGACGCACTGACCGAATTCATTAAAGAGGAGAAAGGTACCATGAGTAAAGGAGAAGAACTTTT
CACTGGAGTTGTCCCAATTCTTGTTGAATTAGATGGTGATGTTAATGGGCACAAATTTTCTGTCAGTGGA
GAGGGTGAAGGTGATGCAACATACGGAAAACTTACCCTTAAATTTATTTGCACTACTGGAAAACTACCTG
TTCCATGGCCAACACTTGTCACTACTTTCTCTTATGGTGTTCAATGCTTTTCCCGTTATCCGGATCACAT
GAAACGGCATGACTTTTTCAAGAGTGCCATGCCCGAAGGTTATGTACAGGAACGCACTATATCTTTCAAA
GATGACGGGAACTACAAGACGCGTGCTGAAGTCAAGTTTGAAGGTGATACCCTTGTTAATCGTATCGAGT
TAAAAGGTATTGATTTTAAAGAAGATGGAAACATTCTCGGACACAAACTCGAATACAACTATAACTCACA
CAATGTATACATCACGGCAGACAAACAAAAGAATGGAATCAAAGCTAACTTCAAAATTCGCCACAACATT
GAAGATGGATCCGTTCAACTAGCAGACCATTATCAACAAAATACTCCAATTGGCGATGGCCCTGTCCTTT
TACCAGACAACCATTACCTGTCGACACAATCTGCCCTTTCGAAAGATCCCAACGAAAAGCGTGACCACAT
GGTCCTTCTTGAGTTTGTAACTGCTGCTGGGATTACACATGGCATGGATGAGCTCTACAAACTCGAGCAC
CACCACCACCACCACTGAAGGGCGAGCTCAATTCAAAGCTTGATCCGGCTGCTAACAAAGCCCGAAAGGA
AGCTGAGTTGGCTGCTGCCACCGCTGAGCAATAACTAGCATAACCCCTTGGGGCCTCTAAACGGGTCTTG
AGGGGTTTTTTGCTGAAAGGAGGAACTATATCCGGATCTGGCGTAATAGCGAAGAGGCCCGCACCGATCG
CCCTTCCCAACAGTTGCGCAGCCTGAATGGCGAATGGG
[124 nt withheld, positions 1789-1912]
C
[91 nt withheld, positions 1914-2004]
A
[49 nt withheld, positions 2006-2054]
CCTTTGACGTTGGAGTCCACGTTCTTT
[37 nt withheld, positions 2082-2118]
ACCCTATCTCGGTCTATTCTTTTGATTTATAAGGGATTTTGCCGATTTCGGCCTATTGGTTAAAAAATGA
GCTGATTTAACAAAAATTTAACGCGAATTTTAACAAAATATTAACGCTTACAATTTAGGTGGCACTTTTC
GGGGAAATGTGCGCGGAACCCCTATTTGTTTATTTTTCTAAATACATTCAAATATGTATCCGCTCATGAG
ACAATAACCCTGATAAATGCTTCAATAATATTGAAAAAGGAAGAGTATGAGTATTCAACATTTCCGTGTC
GCCCTTATTCCCTTTTTTGCGGCATTTTGCCTTCCTGTTTTTGCTCACCCAGAAACGCTGGTGAAAGTAA
AAGATGCTGAAGATCAGTTGGGTGCACGAGTGGGTTACATCGAACTGGATCTCAACAGCGGTAAGATCCT
TGAGAGTTTTCGCCCCGAAGAACGTTTTCCAATGATGTAGACTTTTAAAGTTCTGCTATGTGGCGCGGTA
TTATCCCGTATTGACGCCGGGCAAGAGCAACTCGGTCGCCGCATACACTATTCTCAGAATGACTTGGTTG
AGTACTCACCAGTCACAGAAAAGCATCTTACGGATGGCATGACAGTAAGAGAATTATGCAGTGCTGCCAT
AACCATGAGTGATAACACTGCGGCCAACTTACTTCTGACAACGATCGGAGGACCGAAGGAGCTAACCGCT
TTTTTGCACAACATGGGGGATCATGTAACTCGCCTTGATCGTTGGGAACCGGAGCTGAATGAAGCCATAC
CAAACGACGAGCGTGACACCACGATGCCTGTAGCAATGGCAACAACGTTGCGCAAACTATTAACTGGCGA
ACTACTTACTCTAGCTTCCCGGCAACAATTAATAGACTGGATGGAGGCGGATAAAGTTGCAGGACCACTT
CTGCGCTCGGCCCTTCCGGCTGGCTGGTTTATTGCTGATAAATCTGGAGCCGGTGAGCGTGGGTCTCGCG
GTATCATTGCAGCACTGGGGCCAGATGGTAAGCCCTCCCGTATCGTAGTTATCTACACGACGGGGAGTCA
GGCAACTATGGATGAACGAAATAGACAGATCGCTGAGATAGGTGCCTCACTGATTAAGCATTGGTAACTG
TCAGACCAAGTTTACTCATATATACTTTAGATTGATTTAAAACTTCATTTTTAATTTAAAAGGATCTAGG
TGAAGATCCTTTTTGATAATCTCATGACCAAAATCCCTTAACGTGAGTTTTCGTTCCACTGAGCGTCAGA
CCCCGTAGAAAAGATCAAAGGATCTTCTTGAGATCCTTTTTTTCTGCGCGTAATCTGCTGCTTGCAAACA
AAAAAACCACCGCTACCAGCGGTGGTTTGTTTGCCGGATCAAGAGCTACCAACTCTTTTTCCGAAGGTAA
CTGGCTTCAGCAGAGCGCAGATACCAAATACTGTTCTTCTAGTGTAGCCGTAGTTAGGCCACCACTTCAA
GAACTCTGTAGCACCGCCTACATACCTCGCTCTGCTAATCCTGTTACCAGTGGCTGCTGCCAGTGGCGAT
AAGTCGTGTCTTACCGGGTTGGACTCAAGACGATAGTTACCGGATAAGGCGCAGCGGTCGGGCTGAACGG
GGGGTTCGTGCACACAGCCCAGCTTGGAGCGAACGACCTACACCGAACTGAGATACCTACAGCGTGAGCT
ATGAGAAAGCGCCACGCTTCCCGAAGGGAGAAAGGCGGACAGGTATCCGGTAAGCGGCAGGGTCGGAACA
GGAGAGCGCACGAGGGAGCTTCCAGGGGGAAACGCCTGGTATCTTTATAGTCCTGTCGGGTTTCGCCACC
TCTGACTTGAGCGTCGATTTTTGTGATGCTCGTCAGGGGCTCACATGTTCTTTCCTGCGTTATCCCCTGA
TTCTGTGGATAACCGTATTACCGCCTTTGAGTGAGCTGATACCGCTCGGGCGGAGCCTATGGAAACGCCA
GCAACGCGGCCTTTTTACGGTTCCTGGCCTTTTGCTGGCCTTTTCCGCAGCCGAACGACCGAGCGCAGCG
AGTCAGTGAGCGAGGAAGCCAAAGGGCCCAAGGCCCAGTCTTTCGACTGAGCCTTTCGTTTTATTTGATG
CCTGGCAGTTCCCTACTCTCGCATGGGGAGACCCCACACTACCATCGGCGCTACGGCGTTTCACTTCTGA
GTTCGGCATGGGGTCAGGTGGGACCACCGCGCTACTGCCGCCAGGCATATTCATCCGCTTATTATCACTT
ATTCAGGCGTAGCACCAGGCGTTTAAGGGCACCAATAACTGCCTTAAAAAAATTACGCCCCGCCCTGCCA
CTCATCGCAGTACTGTTGTAATTCATTAAGCATTCTGCCGACATGGAAGCCATCACAGACGGCATGATGA
ACCTGAATCGCCAGCGGCATCAGCACCTTGTCGCCTTGCGTATAATATTTGCCCATGGTGAAAACGGGGG
CGAAGAAGTTGTCCATATTGGCCACGTTTAAATCAAAACTGGTGAAACTCACCCAGGGATTGGCTGAGAC
GAAAAACATATTCTCAATAAACCCTTTAGGGAAATAGGCCAGGTTTTCACCGTAACACGCCACATCTTGC
GAATATATGTGTAGAAACTGCCGGAAATCGTCGTGGTATTCACTCCAGAGCGATGAAAACGTTTCAGTTT
GCTCATGGAAAACGGTGTAACAAGGGTGAACACTATCCCATATCACCAGCTCACCGTCTTTCATTGCCAT
ACGGAATTCCGGATGAGCATTCATCAGGCGGGCAAGAATGTGAATAAAGGCCGGATAAAACTTGTGCTTA
TTTTTCTTTACGGTCTTTAAAAAGGCCGTAATATCCAGCTGAACGGTCTGGTTATAGGTACATTGAGCAA
CTGACTGAAATGCCTCAAAATGTTCTTTACGATGCCATTGGGATATATCAACGGTGGTATATCCAGTGAT
TTTTTTCTCCATTTTAGCTTCCTTAGCTCCTGAAAATCTCGATAACTCAAAAAATACGCCCGGTAGTGAT
CTTATTTCATTATGGTGAAAGTTGGAACCTCTTACGTGCCGATCAACGTCTCACTAGAG
Features (pLannotate 1.2.2; 21 found; start..end, strand, type, name):
      4..624     -  CDS            tetR: TETR2_ECOLX - Experimental evidence at protein level: Swiss-Prot protein existence level 1. TetR is the repressor of the tetracycline resistance element; its N-terminal region forms a helix-turn-helix structure and binds DNA. Binding of tetracycline to TetR reduces the repressor affinity for the tetracycline resistance gene (tetA) promoter operator sites. From Escherichia coli.
    638..669     -  promoter       PLtetO-1 promoter (fragment): modified phage lambda PL promoter with tet operator sites (Lutz and Bujard, 1997)
    669..685     -  protein_bind   lac operator: The lac repressor binds to the lac operator to inhibit transcription in E. coli. This inhibition can be relieved by adding lactose or isopropyl-β-D-thiogalactopyranoside (IPTG). lac repressor encoded by lacI
    692..708     -  protein_bind   lac operator: The lac repressor binds to the lac operator to inhibit transcription in E. coli. This inhibition can be relieved by adding lactose or isopropyl-β-D-thiogalactopyranoside (IPTG). lac repressor encoded by lacI
    717..790     +  promoter       PLtetO-1 promoter: modified phage lambda PL promoter with tet operator sites (Lutz and Bujard, 1997)
    818..1531    +  CDS            &alpha;GFP: &alpha;GFP is a basic (constitutively fluorescent) long stokes shift fluorescent protein published in 1996, derived from Aequorea victoria.
   1538..1555    +  CDS            9xHis (fragment): 9xHis affinity tag
   1588..1637    +  CDS            SET1 (fragment): solubility-enhancement tag derived from T7 phage gene 10B
   1645..1692    +  terminator     T7 terminator: transcription terminator for bacteriophage T7 RNA polymerase
   1718..1784    +  CDS            lacZα (fragment): LacZα fragment of β-galactosidase; lacZ fragment
   1789..2217    +  rep_origin     f1 ori (sequence partly withheld): f1 bacteriophage origin of replication; arrow indicates direction of (+) strand synthesis
   2270..2374    +  promoter       AmpR promoter: bla
   2375..3235    +  CDS            AmpR: β-lactamase; bla; confers resistance to ampicillin, carbenicillin, and related antibiotics
   3406..3977    +  rep_origin     ori: high-copy-number ColE1/pMB1/pBR322/pUC origin of replication
   3977..4056    +  rep_origin     RSF ori (fragment): Plasmids containing the RSF 1030 origin of replication can be propagated in E. coli cells that contain additional plasmids with compatible origins.
   4056..4073    +  rep_origin     p15A ori (fragment): Plasmids containing the medium-copy-number p15A origin of replication can be propagated in E. coli cells that contain a second plasmid with the ColE1 origin.
   4123..4167    +  rep_origin     RSF ori (fragment): Plasmids containing the RSF 1030 origin of replication can be propagated in E. coli cells that contain additional plasmids with compatible origins.
   4178..4215    -  terminator     rrnB T1 terminator (fragment): transcription terminator T1 from the E. coli rrnB gene
   4217..4332    -  ncRNA          5S rRNA: Accession: RF00001 - 5S ribosomal RNA
   4411..5070    -  CDS            CmR: chloramphenicol acetyltransferase; cat; confers resistance to chloramphenicol
   5071..5173    -  promoter       cat promoter: promoter of the E. coli cat gene encoding chloramphenicol acetyltransferase
