[The description below was written by a language model from this plasmid's Addgene catalogue record and pLannotate feature annotations shown in this document.]
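Description:
Beta lactamase S68TAG is a 5.2 kb bacterial expression and synthetic biology plasmid built on the pCRT7/NT-TOPO backbone and propagated in E. coli under chloramphenicol selection. The chloramphenicol acetyltransferase gene with its own cat promoter provides the working selection marker. Replication relies on a high-copy ColE1/pUC-type origin; the short RSF and p15A origin fragments annotated next to it are most likely partial homology matches rather than separate functional origins. An f1 origin is also present.

The key element is the plasmid's β-lactamase (bla) gene, driven by the native AmpR promoter, in which the codon for Ser68 has been replaced by an amber TAG stop codon. Because this serine is required for enzyme function, ampicillin resistance arises only when the TAG codon is decoded as serine. According to the depositor, the construct therefore reports what is inserted at TAG: serine incorporation restores ampicillin resistance, whereas phosphoserine incorporation does not. This suits it to testing phosphoserine orthogonal translation systems, and the associated publication concerns programmable protein phosphorylation in genomically recoded E. coli.

The feature table also shows parts that the catalogue entry does not mention. These include a GFP variant coding sequence followed by a His tag under a PLtetO-1 promoter and ending at a T7 terminator. A divergently oriented tetR repressor gene sits downstream of a PLtetO-1 fragment and lac operator sites, which suggests a tetracycline-class inducible reporter cassette. The record does not state the role of this GFP cassette in the assay.
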