Addgene plasmid #68305: Beta lactamase S68TAG
Purpose: Beta lactamase S68TAG gene
Depositing lab: Jesse Rinehart. Depositing organization: Yale University. Publication: A flexible codon in genomically recoded Escherichia coli permits programmable protein phosphorylation. Pirman NL, Barber KW, Aerni HR, Ma NJ, Haimovich AD, Rogulina S, Isaacs FJ, Rinehart J. Nat Commun. 2015 Sep 9;6:8130. doi: 10.1038/ncomms9130. PubMed 26350500.
Backbone
  Vector backbone: pCRT7/NT-TOPO
  Vector type: Bacterial Expression, Synthetic Biology
Growth in bacteria
  Bacterial resistance: Chloramphenicol, 25 μg/mL
  Growth temperature: 37°C
  Growth strain: Top10
  Copy number: Unknown
Gene/Insert
  Gene/Insert name: S68TAG beta lactamase
  Species: Synthetic
Terms and licenses: Academic/Nonprofit Terms; Industry Terms: Not Available to Industry
Depositor comments: Used to assess phosphoserine or serine incorporation at TAG position corresponding to Ser68 in beta-lactamase protein. Ampicillin resistance only conferred if Ser is incorporated at this position.
How to cite: Beta lactamase S68TAG was a gift from Jesse Rinehart (Addgene plasmid # 68305 ; http://n2t.net/addgene:68305 ; RRID:Addgene_68305)
