>Addgene plasmid #68305 | Beta lactamase S68TAG | addgene partial sequence | sequence record 123730 | pRJPaph-F1 5'-AAGTGGTCCTGCAACTTTATCC-3'
CTAGAGTAAGTAGTTCGCCAGTTAATAGTTTGCGCAACGTTGTTGCCATTGCTACAGGCATCGTGGTGTC
ACGCTCGTCGTTTGGTATGGCTTCATTCAGCTCCGGTTCCCAACGATCAAGGCGAGTTACATGATCCCCC
ATGTTGTGCAAAAAAGCGGTTAGCTCCTTCGGTCCTCCGATCGTTGTCAGAAGTAAGTTGGCCGCAGTGT
TATCACTCATGGTTATGGCAGCACTGCATAATTCTCTTACTGTCATGCCATCCGTAAGATGCTTTTCTGT
GACTGGTGAGTACTCAACCAAGTCATTCTGAGAATAGTGTATGCGGCGACCGAGTTGCTCTTGCCCGGCG
TCAATACGGGATAATACCGCGCCACATAGCAGAACTTTAAAAGTCTACATCATTGGAAAACGTTCTTCGG
GGCGAAAACTCTCAAGGATCTTACCGCTGTTGAGATCCAGTTCGATGTAACCCACTCGTGCACCCAACTG
ATCTTCAGCATCTTTTACTTTCACCAGCGTTTCTGGGTGAGCAAAAACAGGAAGGCAAAATGCCGCAAAA
AAGGGAATAAGGGCGACACGGAAATGTTGAATACTCATACTCTTCCTTTTTCAATATTATTGAAGCATTT
ATCAGGGTTATTGTCTCATGAGCGGATACATATTTGAATGTATTTAGAAAAATAAACAAATAGGGGTTCC
GCGCACATTTCCCCGAAAAGTGCCACCTAAATTGTAAGCGTTAATATTTTGTTAAAATTCGCGTTAAATT
TTTGTTAAATCAGCTCATTTTTTAACCAATAGGCCGAAATCGGCAAAATCCCTTATAAATCA
