>Addgene plasmid #68305 | Beta lactamase S68TAG | addgene partial sequence | sequence record 123732 | T7term 5'-GCTAGTTATTGCTCAGCGG-3'
TAGCAGCCGGATCAAGCTTTGAATTGAGCTCGCCCTTCAGTGGTGGTGGTGGTGGTGCTCGAGTTTGTAG
AGCTCATCCATGCCATGTGTAATCCCAGCAGCAGTTACAAACTCAAGAAGGACCATGTGGTCACGCTTTT
CGTTGGGATCTTTCGAAAGGGCAGATTGTGTCGACAGGTAATGGTTGTCTGGTAAAAGGACAGGGCCATC
GCCAATTGGAGTATTTTGTTGATAATGGTCTGCTAGTTGAACGGATCCATCTTCAATGTTGTGGCGAATT
TTGAAGTTAGCTTTGATTCCATTCTTTTGTTTGTCTGCCGTGATGTATACATTGTGTGAGTTATAGTTGT
ATTCGAGTTTGTGTCCGAGAATGTTTCCATCTTCTTTAAAATCAATACCTTTTAACTCGATACGATTAAC
AAGGGTATCACCTTCAAACTTGACTTCAGCACGCGTCTTGTAGTTCCCGTCATCTTTGAAAGATATAGTG
CGTTCCTGTACATAACCTTCGGGCATGGCACTCTTGAAAAAGTCATGCCGTTTCATGTGATCCGGATAAC
GGGAAAAGCATTGAACACCATAAGAGAAAGTAGTGACAAGTGTTGGCCATGGAACAGGTAGTTTTCCAGT
AGTGCAAATAAATTTAAGGGTAAGTTTTCCGTATGTTGCATCACCTTCACCCTCTCCACTGACAGAAAAT
TTGTGCCCATTAACATCACCATCTAATTCAACAAGAATTGGGACAACTCCAGTGAAAAGTTCTTCTCCTT
TACTCATGGTACCTTTCTCCTCTTT
